>Addgene plasmid #139915 | pBEL1811 | addgene full sequence | sequence record 309807 | Addgene NGS Result
GAGCTGACTGGGTTGAAGGCTCTCAAGGGCATCGGTCGAGATCCCGGTGCCTAATGAGTGAGCTAACTTA
CATTAATTGCGTTGCGCTCACTGCCCGCTTTCCAGTCGGGAAACCTGTCGTGCCAGCTGCATTAATGAAT
CGGCCAACGCGCGGGGAGAGGCGGTTTGCGTATTGGGCGCCAGGGTGGTTTTTCTTTTCACCAGTGAGAC
GGGCAACAGCTGATTGCCCTTCACCGCCTGGCCCTGAGAGAGTTGCAGCAAGCGGTCCACGCTGGTTTGC
CCCAGCAGGCGAAAATCCTGTTTGATGGTGGTTAACGGCGGGATATAACATGAGCTGTCTTCGGTATCGT
CGTATCCCACTACCGAGATATCCGCACCAACGCGCAGCCCGGACTCGGTAATGGCGCGCATTGCGCCCAG
CGCCATCTGATCGTTGGCAACCAGCATCGCAGTGGGAACGATGCCCTCATTCAGCATTTGCATGGTTTGT
TGAAAACCGGACATGGCACTCCAGTCGCCTTCCCGTTCCGCTATCGGCTGAATTTGATTGCGAGTGAGAT
ATTTATGCCAGCCAGCCAGACGCAGACGCGCCGAGACAGAACTTAATGGGCCCGCTAACAGCGCGATTTG
CTGGTGACCCAATGCGACCAGATGCTCCACGCCCAGTCGCGTACCGTCTTCATGGGAGAAAATAATACTG
TTGATGGGTGTCTGGTCAGAGACATCAAGAAATAACGCCGGAACATTAGTGCAGGCAGCTTCCACAGCAA
TGGCATCCTGGTCATCCAGCGGATAGTTAATGATCAGCCCACTGACGCGTTGCGCGAGAAGATTGTGCAC
CGCCGCTTTACAGGCTTCGACGCCGCTTCGTTCTACCATCGACACCACCACGCTGGCACCCAGTTGATCG
GCGCGAGATTTAATCGCCGCGACAATTTGCGACGGCGCGTGCAGGGCCAGACTGGAGGTGGCAACGCCAA
TCAGCAACGACTGTTTGCCCGCCAGTTGTTGTGCCACGCGGTTGGGAATGTAATTCAGCTCCGCCATCGC
CGCTTCCACTTTTTCCCGCGTTTTCGCAGAAACGTGGCTGGCCTGGTTCACCACGCGGGAAACGGTCTGA
TAAGAGACACCGGCATACTCTGCGACATCGTATAACGTTACTGGTTTCACATTCACCACCCTGAATTGAC
TCTCTTCCGGGCGCTATCATGCCATACCGCGAAAGGTTTTGCGCCATTCGATGGTGTCCGGGATCTCGAC
GCTCTCCCTTATGCGACTCCTGCATTAGGAAGCAGCCCAGTAGTAGGTTGAGGCCGTTGAGCACCGCCGC
CGCAAGGAATGGTGCATGCAAGGAGATGGCGCCCAACAGTCCCCCGGCCACGGGGCCTGCCACCATACCC
ACGCCGAAACAAGCGCTCATGAGCCCGAAGTGGCGAGCCCGATCTTCCCCATCGGTGATGTCGGCGATAT
AGGCGCCAGCAACCGCACCTGTGGCGCCGGTGATGCCGGCCACGATGCGTCCGGCGTAGAGGATCGAGAT
CTCGATCCCGCGAAATTAATACGACTCACTATAGGGGAATTGTGAGCGGATAACAATTCCCCTCTAGAAA
TAATTTTGTTTAACTTTGGCCCAGGCGGCCAGGAGGGTCTCACATGCAGGACCGGGGTAATACCGTCACC
ATCGACTTTATGTCGGCGGATGGTATTGTTCCAGGCCGTACGCCTGTTCGTTATCAGGGCGTTGAAGTCG
GAACAGTGCAGGATATCAGCCTCAGCGACGATCTTCGTAAGATTGAAGTCAAGGTCAGCATCAAGTCCGA
TATGAAAGATGCGCTGCGCGAAGAGACTCAGTTCTGGCTGGTGACGCCAAAAGCATCGTTGGCAGGTGTC
TCCGGGCTGGACGCCCTCGTCGGTGGGAACTATATCGGCATGATGCCGGGTAAAGGTAAAGAGCAGGATC
ACTTTGTCGCACTCGATACCCAACCGAAATATCGGCTGGACAATGGCGATCTGATGATCCACCTGCAAGC
CCCCGATCTCGGTTCGCTGAACAGCGGTTCATTGGTCTATTTCCGCAAGATCCCGGTGGGAAAAGTCTAC
GACTATGCCATCAATCCCAACAAGCAAGGCGTGGTGATTGATGTCCTGATCGAGCGGCGTTTTACCGATC
TGGTGAAAAAAGGTAGCCGTTTCTGGAACGTTTCCGGCGTTGATGCCAACGTCAGTATCAGTGGCGCGAA
GGTGAAACTGGAAAGCCTGGCGGCACTGGTTAACGGTGCGATTGCCTTCGATTCACCAGAAGAGTCGAAA
CCTGCCGAGGCGGAAGATACCTTTGGTCTGTATGAAGATCTGGCCCACAGCCAGCGTGGCGTAATAATAA
AACTGGAACTGCCGAGTGGGGCCGGATTAACCGCCGACTCGACGCCGTTAATGTATCAGGGGCTGGAAGT
CGGACAGCTGACTAAACTGGATTTAAATCCTGGTGGTAAAGTCACAGGGGAAATGACCGTTGATCCCAGC
GTCGTTACCCTGCTTCGTGAAAATACCCGCATCGAATTACGCAACCCGAAATTATCCCTTAGCGATGCTA
ATCTCAGCGCCCTGAATACCGGCAAAACCTTCGAGCTGGTGCCCGGCGATGGCGAGCCACGCAAAGAGTT
CGTTGTTGTGCCAGGCGAAAAAGCACTGCTGCATGAACCTGATGTTCTGACGCTGACCCTGACCGCGCCG
GAAAGTTACGGTATTGATGCGGGTCAGCCGCTCATTCTTCACGGCGTGCAGGTAGGCCAGGTTATCGATC
GTAAACTCACCAGCAAAGGCGTCACCTTTACCGTCGCCATCGAGCCTCAGCATCGCGAACTGGTAAAAGG
CGATAGCAAATTTGTCGTCAACAGCCGTGTCGATGTGAAGGTGGGGCTGGATGGCGTTGAGTTTCTCGGT
GCCAGCGCCTCAGAATGGATCAATGGCGGGATACGTATTCTGCCGGGCGATAAAGGTGAGATGAAAGCCA
GCTATCCACTGTATGCCAATTTGGAAAAAGCGCTGGAGAACAGCCTTAGCGATTTACCCACCACAACCGT
GAGTTTGAGTGCAGAGACGCTGCCGGATGTGCAGGCAGGATCGGTAGTGCTGTACCGTAAATTTGAAGTT
GGTGAAGTGATTACCGTGCGTCCGCGAGCTAACGCGTTTGATATCGATCTGCATATTAAGCCGGAGTATC
GCAACCTTCTGACCAGCAATAGCGTGTTCTGGGCAGAAGGCGGGGCGAAAGTTCAGCTGAATGGTAGTGG
TCTGACCGTACAGGCATCCCCGCTCTCCAGAGCATTAAAGGGAGCCATTAGCTTCGACAACCTCAGCGGT
GCCAGCGCCAGTCAGCGTAAAGGCGATAAGCGTATTCTGTATGCTTCCGAAACAGCGGCCCGTGCGGTTG
GCGGGCAGATTACGCTTCACGCTTTCGATGCCGGAAAACTGGCGGTCGGGATGCCAATTCGCTATCTCGG
TATTGATATCGGGCAAATCCAGACGCTGGATCTGATTACCGCACGCAATGAAGTACAGGCAAAGGCGGTA
CTTTACCCGGAATATGTCCAGACCTTTGCTCGCGGTGGTACGCGCTTCTCAGTGGTCACACCGCAAATTT
CGGCAGCTGGCGTTGAGCATCTTGATACTATCCTCCAGCCGTATATCAACGTCGAACCAGGCCGGGGCAA
TCCTCGCCGCGACTTTGAATTACAAGAGGCCACCATTACTGATTCGCGTTACCTGGATGGCTTAAGCATT
ATTGTTGAAGCGCCGGAAGCCGGTTCGTTAGGCATCGGTACGCCTGTGCTGTTCCGTGGTCTGGAAGTCG
GTACGGTTACAGGAATGACGCTGGGGACATTGTCAGATCGCGTGATGATTGCGATGCGCATCAGTAAACG
CTATCAACACCTGGTGCGTAACAATTCCGTCTTCTGGTTGGCATCGGGTTACAGTCTGGACTTTGGTCTG
ACGGGCGGCGTAGTGAAAACCGGCACCTTTAACCAGTTTATCCGTGGCGGCATCGCCTTCGCCACGCCTC
CGGGTACGCCACTGGCACCGAAAGCCCAGGAAGGCAAACACTTCCTGTTGCAGGAAAGTGAACCGAAAGA
GTGGCGTGAATGGGGAACTGCGCTTCCCAAAGGCGAGACCCATCACCACCATCACCATTAAGGCCAGGCC
GGCCGATCCGGCTGCTAACAAAGCCCGAAAGGAAGCTGAGTTGGCTGCTGCCACCGCTGAGCAATAACTA
GCATAACCCCTTGGGGCCTCTAAACGGGTCTTGAGGGGTTTTTTGCTGAAAGGAGGAACTATATCCGGAT
TGGCGAATGGG
[124 nt withheld, positions 4352-4475]
C
[91 nt withheld, positions 4477-4567]
A
[49 nt withheld, positions 4569-4617]
CCTTTGACGTTGGAGTCCACGTTCTTT
[37 nt withheld, positions 4645-4681]
ACCCTATCTCGGTCTATTCTTTTGATTTATAAGGGATTTTGCCGATTTCGGCCTATTGGTTAAAAAATGA
GCTGATTTAACAAAAATTTAACGCGAATTTTAACAAAATATTAACGCTTACAATTTAGGTGGCACTTTTC
GGGGAACGACGACCTGCAGCCAAGCTAGCTTGGCTGGACGTAAACTCCTCTTCAGACCTAATAACTTCGT
ATAGCATACATTATACGAAGTTATATTAAGGGTTATTGAATATGATCGGAATTGGGCTGCAGGAATTCGA
TAGCTTGGCTGCAGGTCGACCTCGAGGATGTGCGCGGAACCCCTATTTGTTTATTTTTCTAAATACATTC
AAATATGTATCCGCTCATGAGACAATAACCCTGATAAATGCTTCAATAATATTGAAAAAGGAAGAGTATG
AGTATTCAACATTTCCGTGTCGCCCTTATTCCCTTTTTTGCGGCATTTTGCCTTCCTGTTTTTGCTCACC
CAGAAACGCTGGTGAAAGTAAAAGATGCTGAAGATCAGTTGGGTGCACGAGTGGGTTACATCGAACTGGA
TCTCAACAGCGGTAAGATCCTTGAGAGTTTTCGCCCCGAAGAACGTTTTCCAATGATGAGCACTTTTAAA
GTTCTGCTATGTGGCGCGGTATTATCCCGTATTGACGCCGGGCAAGAGCAACTCGGTCGCCGCATACACT
ATTCTCAGAATGACTTGGTTGAGTACTCACCAGTCACAGAAAAGCATCTTACGGATGGCATGACAGTAAG
AGAATTATGCAGTGCTGCCATAACCATGAGTGATAACACTGCGGCCAACTTACTTCTGACAACGATCGGA
GGACCGAAGGAGCTAACCGCTTTTTTGCACAACATGGGGGATCATGTAACTCGCCTTGATCGTTGGGAAC
CGGAGCTGAATGAAGCCATACCAAACGACGAGCGTGACACCACGATGCCTGCAGCAATGGCAACAACGTT
GCGCAAACTATTAACTGGCGAACTACTTACTCTAGCTTCCCGGCAACAATTAATAGACTGGATGGAGGCG
GATAAAGTTGCAGGACCACTTCTGCGCTCGGCCCTTCCGGCTGGCTGGTTTATTGCTGATAAATCTGGAG
CCGGTGAGCGTGGCTCTCGCGGTATCATTGCAGCACTGGGGCCAGATGGTAAGCCCTCCCGTATCGTAGT
TATCTACACGACGGGGAGTCAGGCAACTATGGATGAACGAAATAGACAGATCGCTGAGATAGGTGCCTCA
CTGATTAAGCATTGGTAACTGTCAGACCAAGTTTACTCATATATACTTTAGATTGATTTAAAACTTCATT
TTTAATTTAAAAGGATCTAGGTGAAGATCCTTTTTGATAATCTCATGACCAAAATCCCTTAACGTGAGTT
TTCGTTCCACTGAGCGTCAGACCCCGTAGAAAAGATCAAAGGATCTTCTTGAGATCCTTTTTTTCTGCGC
GTAATCTGCTGCTTGCAAACAAAAAAACCACCGCTACCAGCGGTGGTTTGTTTGCCGGATCAAGAGCTAC
CAACTCTTTTTCCGAAGGTAACTGGCTTCAGCAGAGCGCAGATACCAAATACTGTCCTTCTAGTGTAGCC
GTAGTTAGGCCACCACTTCAAGAACTCTGTAGCACCGCCTACATACCTCGCTCTGCTAATCCTGTTACCA
GTGGCTGCTGCCAGTGGCGATAAGTCGTGTCTTACCGGGTTGGACTCAAGACGATAGTTACCGGATAAGG
CGCAGCGGTCGGGCTGAACGGGGGGTTCGTGCACACAGCCCAGCTTGGAGCGAACGACCTACACCGAACT
GAGATACCTACAGCGTGAGCTATGAGAAAGCGCCACGCTTCCCGAAGGGAGAAAGGCGGACAGGTATCCG
GTAAGCGGCAGGGTCGGAACAGGAGAGCGCACGAGGGAGCTTCCAGGGGGAAACGCCTGGTATCTTTATA
GTCCTGTCGGGTTTCGCCACCTCTGACTTGAGCGTCGATTTTTGTGATGCTCGTCAGGGGGGCGGAGCCT
ATGGAAAAACGCCAGCAACGCGGCCTTTTTACGGTTCCTGGCCTTTTGCTGGCCTTTTGCTCACATGTTC
TTTCCTGCGTTATCCCCTGATTCTGTGGATAACCGTATTACCGCCTTTGAGTGAGCTGATACCGCTCGCC
GCAGCCGAACGACCGAGCGCAGCGAGTCAGTGAGCGAGGAAGCGGAAGAGCGCCTGATGCGGTATTTTCT
CCTTACGCATCTGTGCGGTATTTCACACCGCAATGGTGCACTCTCAGTACAATCTGCTCTGATGCCGCAT
AGTTAAGCCAGTATACACTCCGCTATCGCTACGTGACTGGGTCATGGCTGCGCCCCGACACCCGCCAACA
CCCGCTGACGCGCCCTGACGGGCTTGTCTGCTCCCGGCATCCGCTTACAGACAAGCTGTGACCGTCTCCG
GGAGCTGCATGTGTCAGAGGTTTTCACCGTCATCACCGAAACGCGCGAGGCAGCTGCGGTAAAGCTCATC
AGCGTGGTCGTGAAGCGATTCACAGATGTCTGCCTGTTCATCCGCGTCCAGCTCGTTGAGTTTCTCCAGA
AGCGTTAATGTCTGGCTTCTGATAAAGCGGGCCATGTTAAGGGCGGTTTTTTCCTGTTTGGTCACTGATG
CCTCCGTGTAAGGGGGATTTCTGTTCATGGGGGTAATGATACCGATGAAACGAGAGAGGATGCTCACGAT
ACGGGTTACTGATGATGAACATGCCCGGTTACTGGAACGTTGTGAGGGTAAACAACTGGCGGTATGGATG
CGGCGGGACCAGAGAAAAATCACTCAGGGTCAATGCCAGCGCTTCGTTAATACAGATGTAGGTGTTCCAC
AGGGTAGCCAGCAGCATCCTGCGATGCAGATCCGGAACATAATGGTGCAGGGCGCTGACTTCCGCGTTTC
CAGACTTTACGAAACACGGAAACCGAAGACCATTCATGTTGTTGCTCAGGTCGCAGACGTTTTGCAGCAG
CAGTCGCTTCACGTTCGCTCGCGTATCGGTGATTCATTCTGCTAACCAGTAAGGCAACCCCGCCAGCCTA
GCCGGGTCCTCAACGACAGGAGCACGATCATGCGCACCCGTGGGGCCGCCATGCCGGCGATAATGGCCTG
CTTCTCGCCGAAACGTTTGGTGGCGGGACCAGTGACGAAGGCTTGAGCGAGGGCGTGCAAGATTCCGAAT
ACCGCAAGCGACAGGCCGATCATCGTCGCGCTCCAGCGAAAGCGGTCCTCGCCGAAAATGACCCAGAGCG
CTGCCGGCACCTGTCCTACGAGTTGCATGATAAAGAAGACAGTCATAAGTGCGGCGACGATAGTCATGCC
CCGCGCCCACCGGAAG
Features (pLannotate 1.2.2; 19 found; start..end, strand, type, name):
     54..75      -  protein_bind   CAP binding site: CAP binding activates transcription in the presence of cAMP. E. coli catabolite activator protein
     88..1170    -  CDS            lacI: lac repressor; lacI; The lac repressor binds to the lac operator to inhibit transcription in E. coli. This inhibition can be relieved by adding lactose or isopropyl-β-D-thiogalactopyranoside (IPTG).
   1171..1248    -  promoter       lacI promoter: lacI
   1256..1535    -  CDS            TcR (fragment): tetracycline efflux protein; tet; confers resistance to tetracycline
   1557..1575    +  promoter       T7 promoter: promoter for bacteriophage T7 RNA polymerase
   1576..1600    +  protein_bind   lac operator: The lac repressor binds to the lac operator to inhibit transcription in E. coli. This inhibition can be relieved by adding lactose or isopropyl-β-D-thiogalactopyranoside (IPTG). lac repressor encoded by lacI
   1657..4161    +  CDS            yebT: YEBT_ECOLI - Experimental evidence at protein level: Swiss-Prot protein existence level 1. Component of a transport pathway that contributes to membrane integrity (PubMed:27795327). May directly span the intermembrane space, facilitating the transport of substrates across the periplasm (Probable). From Escherichia coli (strain K12).
   4211..4260    +  CDS            SET1 (fragment): solubility-enhancement tag derived from T7 phage gene 10B
   4268..4315    +  terminator     T7 terminator: transcription terminator for bacteriophage T7 RNA polymerase
   4352..4780    +  rep_origin     f1 ori (sequence partly withheld): f1 bacteriophage origin of replication; arrow indicates direction of (+) strand synthesis
   4882..4915    +  protein_bind   loxP: Cre-mediated recombination occurs in the 8-bp core sequence (GCATACAT). Cre recombinase
   4945..4963    +  misc_feature   MCS (fragment): pBluescript multiple cloning site
   4994..5098    +  promoter       AmpR promoter: bla
   5099..5959    +  CDS            AmpR: β-lactamase; bla; confers resistance to ampicillin, carbenicillin, and related antibiotics
   6130..6718    +  rep_origin     ori: high-copy-number ColE1/pMB1/pBR322/pUC origin of replication
   6904..7043    -  misc_feature   bom: basis of mobility region from pBR322
   7145..7336    -  CDS            rop: Rop protein, which maintains plasmids at low copy number; rop
   7353..7733    +  CDS            YPB1_ECOLX: Protein predicted: Swiss-Prot protein existence level 4. From Escherichia coli.
   7805..39      -  CDS            TcR (fragment) (across the origin): tetracycline efflux protein; tet; confers resistance to tetracycline
