[The description below was written by a language model from this plasmid's Addgene catalogue record and pLannotate feature annotations shown in this document.]
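Description:
pBEL1811 is a bacterial expression plasmid built on the pET21a backbone for producing a point mutant of the E. coli protein LetB (also known as YebT). It is 8,057 nt in the sequenced record and is maintained in E. coli through a ColE1/pBR322-type origin, with the bom and rop elements of pBR322 also annotated. The catalogue lists it as high copy, although rop is generally associated with copy-number restraint. Selection is by ampicillin, through the β-lactamase gene and its own promoter. An f1 phage origin is present, along with short tetracycline-resistance gene fragments that are backbone remnants rather than functional markers. A loxP site and a small multiple-cloning-site fragment are annotated upstream of the AmpR promoter; the record gives no purpose for them.

The insert, placed by Gibson cloning, encodes residues 43–877 of LetB with a C-terminal 6xHis tag for affinity purification, although the feature table does not annotate the tag separately. Expression is driven by a T7 promoter followed by a lac operator and ends at a T7 terminator. The plasmid-borne lacI gene supplies repressor, so transcription is held off until IPTG induction in a host that provides T7 RNA polymerase. The record is inconsistent about the substitution: the purpose field gives L358N, while the mutation field gives L359N, and the supplied information cannot resolve this.

LetB is annotated as part of a transport pathway that contributes to membrane integrity and may span the periplasm. The associated publication describes its structure as a tunnel for lipid transport across the bacterial envelope. The plasmid's recorded use is expression of the mutant protein.
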