Addgene plasmid #139915: pBEL1811
Purpose: Expression plasmid for LetB mutant L358N
Depositing lab: Gira Bhabha & Damian Ekiert. Depositing organization: NYU Grossman School of Medicine. Publication: LetB Structure Reveals a Tunnel for Lipid Transport across the Bacterial Envelope. Isom GL, Coudray N, MacRae MR, McManus CT, Ekiert DC, Bhabha G. Cell. 2020 Apr 30;181(3):653-664.e19. doi: 10.1016/j.cell.2020.03.030. PubMed 32359438.
Backbone
  Vector backbone: pET21a
  Vector type: Bacterial Expression
Growth in bacteria
  Bacterial resistance: Ampicillin, 100 μg/mL
  Growth temperature: 37°C
  Growth strain: DH5alpha
  Copy number: High Copy
Gene/Insert
  Gene/Insert name: LetB
  Species: E. coli
  Mutation: LetB(43-877; L359N)-6xHis
  Cloning method: Gibson Cloning
Terms and licenses: Academic/Nonprofit Terms; Industry Terms: Not Available to Industry
Depositor comments: Please visit https://www.biorxiv.org/content/10.1101/748145v1 for bioRxiv preprint.
How to cite: pBEL1811 was a gift from Gira Bhabha & Damian Ekiert (Addgene plasmid # 139915 ; http://n2t.net/addgene:139915 ; RRID:Addgene_139915)
